LOCUS       Exported 3070 bp ds-DNA circular SYN 13-MAY-2021
DEFINITION  General Purpose cloning vector for ""INT""-like constructs under
            U6-promoter expression..
ACCESSION   .
VERSION     .
KEYWORDS    pU6_(Gluc)_INT(GenPurpClon)
SOURCE      synthetic DNA construct
  ORGANISM  synthetic DNA construct
REFERENCE   1 (bases 1 to 3070)
  AUTHORS   Shechner DM, Hacisuleyman E, Younger ST, Rinn JL
  TITLE     Multiplexable, locus-specific targeting of long RNAs with
            CRISPR-Display.
  JOURNAL   Nat Methods. 2015 Jul;12(7):664-70. doi: 10.1038/nmeth.3433. Epub
            2015 Jun 1.
  PUBMED    26030444
REFERENCE   2 (bases 1 to 3070)
  AUTHORS   .
  TITLE     Direct Submission
  JOURNAL   Exported May 13, 2021 from SnapGene Server 1.1.58
            http://www.snapgene.com
FEATURES             Location/Qualifiers
     source          1..3070
                     /organism="synthetic DNA construct"
                     /mol_type="other DNA"
     CDS             complement(1..861)
                     /codon_start=1
                     /gene="bla"
                     /product="beta-lactamase"
                     /label=AmpR
                     /note="confers resistance to ampicillin, carbenicillin, and
                     related antibiotics"
                     /translation="MSIQHFRVALIPFFAAFCLPVFAHPETLVKVKDAEDQLGARVGYI
                     ELDLNSGKILESFRPEERFPMMSTFKVLLCGAVLSRIDAGQEQLGRRIHYSQNDLVEYS
                     PVTEKHLTDGMTVRELCSAAITMSDNTAANLLLTTIGGPKELTAFLHNMGDHVTRLDRW
                     EPELNEAIPNDERDTTMPVAMATTLRKLLTGELLTLASRQQLIDWMEADKVAGPLLRSA
                     LPAGWFIADKSGAGERGSRGIIAALGPDGKPSRIVVIYTTGSQATMDERNRQIAEIGAS
                     LIKHW"
     primer_bind     624..643
                     /label=Amp-R
                     /note="Ampicillin resistance gene, reverse primer"
     promoter        complement(862..966)
                     /gene="bla"
                     /label=AmpR promoter
     primer_bind     1034..1052
                     /label=pBRforEco
                     /note="pBR322 vectors, upsteam of EcoRI site, forward
                     primer"
     primer_bind     complement(1090..1112)
                     /label=pGEX 3'
                     /note="pGEX vectors, reverse primer"
     primer_bind     1212..1231
                     /label=pRS-marker
                     /note="pRS vectors, use to sequence yeast selectable
                     marker"
     primer_bind     1425..1447
                     /label=M13/pUC Forward
                     /note="In lacZ gene"
     primer_bind     1439..1456
                     /label=M13 Forward
                     /note="In lacZ gene. Also called M13-F20 or M13 (-21)
                     Forward"
     primer_bind     1440..1456
                     /label=M13 fwd
                     /note="common sequencing primer, one of multiple similar
                     variants"
     primer_bind     1620..1639
                     /label=LKO.1 5'
                     /note="Human U6 promoter, forward primer"
     primer_bind     complement(1910..1926)
                     /label=M13 rev
                     /note="common sequencing primer, one of multiple similar
                     variants"
     primer_bind     complement(1910..1926)
                     /label=M13 Reverse
                     /note="In lacZ gene. Also called M13-rev"
     primer_bind     complement(1923..1945)
                     /label=M13/pUC Reverse
                     /note="In lacZ gene"
     protein_bind    1934..1950
                     /label=lac operator
                     /bound_moiety="lac repressor encoded by lacI"
                     /note="The lac repressor binds to the lac operator to
                     inhibit transcription in E. coli. This inhibition can be
                     relieved by adding lactose or
                     isopropyl-beta-D-thiogalactopyranoside (IPTG)."
     promoter        complement(1958..1988)
                     /label=lac promoter
                     /note="promoter for the E. coli lac operon"
     protein_bind    2003..2024
                     /label=CAP binding site
                     /bound_moiety="E. coli catabolite activator protein"
                     /note="CAP binding activates transcription in the presence
                     of cAMP."
     primer_bind     complement(2141..2158)
                     /label=L4440
                     /note="L4440 vector, forward primer"
     rep_origin      complement(2312..2900)
                     /direction=LEFT
                     /label=ori
                     /note="high-copy-number ColE1/pMB1/pBR322/pUC origin of
                     replication"
     primer_bind     complement(2392..2411)
                     /label=pBR322ori-F
                     /note="pBR322 origin, forward primer"
ORIGIN
        1 ttaccaatgc ttaatcagtg aggcacctat ctcagcgatc tgtctatttc gttcatccat
       61 agttgcctga ctccccgtcg tgtagataac tacgatacgg gagggcttac catctggccc
      121 cagtgctgca atgataccgc gagacccacg ctcaccggct ccagatttat cagcaataaa
      181 ccagccagcc ggaagggccg agcgcagaag tggtcctgca actttatccg cctccatcca
      241 gtctattaat tgttgccggg aagctagagt aagtagttcg ccagttaata gtttgcgcaa
      301 cgttgttgcc attgctacag gcatcgtggt gtcacgctcg tcgtttggta tggcttcatt
      361 cagctccggt tcccaacgat caaggcgagt tacatgatcc cccatgttgt gcaaaaaagc
      421 ggttagctcc ttcggtcctc cgatcgttgt cagaagtaag ttggccgcag tgttatcact
      481 catggttatg gcagcactgc ataattctct tactgtcatg ccatccgtaa gatgcttttc
      541 tgtgactggt gagtactcaa ccaagtcatt ctgagaatag tgtatgcggc gaccgagttg
      601 ctcttgcccg gcgtcaatac gggataatac cgcgccacat agcagaactt taaaagtgct
      661 catcattgga aaacgttctt cggggcgaaa actctcaagg atcttaccgc tgttgagatc
      721 cagttcgatg taacccactc gtgcacccaa ctgatcttca gcatctttta ctttcaccag
      781 cgtttctggg tgagcaaaaa caggaaggca aaatgccgca aaaaagggaa taagggcgac
      841 acggaaatgt tgaatactca tactcttcct ttttcaatat tattgaagca tttatcaggg
      901 ttattgtctc atgagcggat acatatttga atgtatttag aaaaataaac aaataggggt
      961 tccgcgcaca tttccccgaa aagtgccacc tgacgtctaa gaaaccatta ttatcatgac
     1021 attaacctat aaaaataggc gtatcacgag gccctttcgt ctcgcgcgtt tcggtgatga
     1081 cggtgaaaac ctctgacaca tgcagctccc ggagacggtc acagcttgtc tgtaagcgga
     1141 tgccgggagc agacaagccc gtcagggcgc gtcagcgggt gttggcgggt gtcggggctg
     1201 gcttaactat gcggcatcag agcagattgt actgagagtg caccatatgc ggtgtgaaat
     1261 accgcacaga tgcgtaagga gaaaataccg catcaggcgc cattcgccat tcaggctgcg
     1321 caactgttgg gaagggcgat cggtgcgggc ctcttcgcta ttacgccagc tggcgaaagg
     1381 gggatgtgct gcaaggcgat taagttgggt aacgccaggg ttttcccagt cacgacgttg
     1441 taaaacgacg gccagtgttt cccatgattc cttcatattt gcatatacga tacaaggctg
     1501 ttagagagat aattggaatt aatttgactg taaacacaaa gatattagta caaaatacgt
     1561 gacgtagaaa gtaataattt cttgggtagt ttgcagtttt aaaattatgt tttaaaatgg
     1621 actatcatat gcttaccgta acttgaaagt atttcgattt cttggcttta tatatcttgt
     1681 ggaaaggacg aaacaccgat ctagatacga ctcactatgt ttaagagcta tgctgcgaat
     1741 acgagaagtc ttcttttttg aagacaatcg tattcgcagc atagcaagtt taaataaggc
     1801 tagtccgtta tcaacttgaa aaagtggcac cgagtcggtg ctttttttct taattaagtc
     1861 tagagtcgac tgtttaaacc tgcaggcatg caagcttggc gtaatcatgg tcatagctgt
     1921 ttcctgtgtg aaattgttat ccgctcacaa ttccacacaa catacgagcc ggaagcataa
     1981 agtgtaaagc ctggggtgcc taatgagtga gctaactcac attaattgcg ttgcgctcac
     2041 tgcccgcttt ccagtcggga aacctgtcgt gccagctgca ttaatgaatc ggccaacgcg
     2101 cggggagagg cggtttgcgt attgggcgct cttccgcttc ctcgctcact gactcgctgc
     2161 gctcggtcgt tcggctgcgg cgagcggtat cagctcactc aaaggcggta atacggttat
     2221 ccacagaatc aggggataac gcaggaaaga acatgtgagc aaaaggccag caaaaggcca
     2281 ggaaccgtaa aaaggccgcg ttgctggcgt ttttccatag gctccgcccc cctgacgagc
     2341 atcacaaaaa tcgacgctca agtcagaggt ggcgaaaccc gacaggacta taaagatacc
     2401 aggcgtttcc ccctggaagc tccctcgtgc gctctcctgt tccgaccctg ccgcttaccg
     2461 gatacctgtc cgcctttctc ccttcgggaa gcgtggcgct ttctcatagc tcacgctgta
     2521 ggtatctcag ttcggtgtag gtcgttcgct ccaagctggg ctgtgtgcac gaaccccccg
     2581 ttcagcccga ccgctgcgcc ttatccggta actatcgtct tgagtccaac ccggtaagac
     2641 acgacttatc gccactggca gcagccactg gtaacaggat tagcagagcg aggtatgtag
     2701 gcggtgctac agagttcttg aagtggtggc ctaactacgg ctacactaga agaacagtat
     2761 ttggtatctg cgctctgctg aagccagtta ccttcggaaa aagagttggt agctcttgat
     2821 ccggcaaaca aaccaccgct ggtagcggtg gtttttttgt ttgcaagcag cagattacgc
     2881 gcagaaaaaa aggatctcaa gaagatcctt tgatcttttc tacggggtct gacgctcagt
     2941 ggaacgaaaa ctcacgttaa gggattttgg tcatgagatt atcaaaaagg atcttcacct
     3001 agatcctttt aaattaaaaa tgaagtttta aatcaatcta aagtatatat gagtaaactt
     3061 ggtctgacag
//
