[The description below was written by a language model from this plasmid's Addgene catalogue record and the feature table of its GenBank file.]
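Description:
pU6_(Gluc)_INT(GenPurpClon) is a small (3,070 bp) circular cloning vector built on the pNEB193 backbone, a pUC-type plasmid. It is designed for making CRISPR-Display "INT"-style guide RNA constructs for expression in mammalian cells. It is propagated in E. coli at high copy from a ColE1/pUC origin and selected with ampicillin through the bla (beta-lactamase) gene and its own promoter. Remnants of the lacZ cloning region are annotated around the insert: the lac promoter, lac operator, CAP binding site and the M13 forward and reverse primer sites.

The payload is a synthetic sgRNA cassette driven by the human U6 promoter, a Pol III promoter commonly used for small RNA expression. The feature table does not annotate the U6 promoter or the sgRNA scaffold as features. Their position is implied only by the LKO.1 5′ primer site, which lies within U6, between the M13 sites. According to the record, the guide targets a sequence in a Gluc (Gaussia luciferase) reporter. The sgRNA carries an internal cloning site, opened with BbsI, into which an RNA "accessory domain" can be inserted. In the INT topology the added RNA sits inside the sgRNA rather than at either end, so the resulting chimeric transcript can be brought to the targeted locus by a Cas9 protein, which must be supplied separately because the plasmid encodes none.

The plasmid serves as a general-purpose starting point for building and testing internally inserted RNA cargoes at the Gluc reporter. No mammalian selection marker is annotated, which suggests use by transient transfection.
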