Addgene plasmid #68433: pU6_(Gluc)_INT(GenPurpClon)
Purpose: General Purpose cloning vector for "INT"-like constructs under U6-promoter expression.
Depositing lab: John Rinn. Publication: Multiplexable, locus-specific targeting of long RNAs with CRISPR-Display. Shechner DM, Hacisuleyman E, Younger ST, Rinn JL. Nat Methods. 2015 Jul;12(7):664-70. doi: 10.1038/nmeth.3433. Epub 2015 Jun 1. PubMed 26030444.
Backbone
  Vector backbone: pNEB193
  Backbone manufacturer: NEB
  Vector type: Mammalian Expression, CRISPR ; Cloning vector for generating INT-like constructs
Growth in bacteria
  Bacterial resistance: Ampicillin, 100 μg/mL
  Growth temperature: 37°C
  Growth strain: DH5alpha
  Copy number: High Copy
Gene/Insert
  Gene/Insert name: INT construct
  gRNA/shRNA sequence: gRNA: GATCTAGATACGACTCACTAT
  Species: Synthetic
  Promoter: human U6
  Cloning method: Restriction Enzyme; 5′ cloning site Unknown (unknown if destroyed); 3′ cloning site Unknown (unknown if destroyed)
  Sequencing primers: 5′ LKO.1 5; 3′ M13R
Terms and licenses: Academic/Nonprofit Terms; Industry Terms: Not Available to Industry
Depositor comments: sgRNA targets the (ATCTAGATACGACTCACTAT) sequence in the Gluc reporter. Contains an internal cloning site into which "accessory domain," can be inserted. Cut with BbsI. More details outlined in the Online Methods section.
How to cite: pU6_(Gluc)_INT(GenPurpClon) was a gift from John Rinn (Addgene plasmid # 68433 ; http://n2t.net/addgene:68433 ; RRID:Addgene_68433)
