>Addgene plasmid #68433 | pU6_(Gluc)_INT(GenPurpClon) | addgene partial sequence | sequence record 124643 | LKO1_5 5'-GACTATCATATGCTTACCGT-3'
CGATTTCTTGGCTTTATATATCTTGTGGAAAGGACGAAACACCGATCTAGATACGACTCACTATGTTTAA
GAGCTATGCTGCGAATACGAGAAGTCTTCTTTTTTGAAGACAATCGTATTCGCAGCATAGCAAGTTTAAA
TAAGGCTAGTCCGTTATCAACTTGAAAAAGTGGCACCGAGTCGGTGCTTTTTTTCTTAATTAAGTCTAGA
GTCGACTGTTTAAACCTGCAGGCATGCAAGCTTGGCGTAATCATGGTCATAGCTGTTTCCTGTGTGAAAT
TGTTATCCGCTCACAATTCCACACAACATACGAGCCGGAAGCATAAAGTGTAAAGCCTGGGGTGCCTAAT
GAGTGAGCTAACTCACATTAATTGCGTTGCGCTCACTGCCCGCTTTCCAGTCGGGAAACCTGTCGTGCCA
GCTGCATTAATGAATCGGCCAACGCGCGGGGAGAGGCGGTTTGCGTATTGGGCGCTCTTCCGCTTCCTCG
CTCACTGACTCGCTGCGCTCGGTCGTTCGGCTGCGGCGAGCGGTATCAGCTCACTCAAAGGCGGTAATAC
GGTTATCCACAGAATCAGGGGATAACGCAGGAAAGAACATGTGAGCAAAAGGCCAGCAAAAGGCCAGGAA
CCGTAAAAAGGCCGCGTTGCTGGCGTTTTTCCATAGGCTCCGCCCCCCTGACGAGCATCACAAAAATCGA
CGCTCAAGTCAGAGGTGGCGAAACCCGACAGGACTATAAAGATACCAGGCGTTTCCCCCTGGAAGCTCCC
TCGTGCGCTCTCCTGTTCCGACCCTGCCGCTTACCGGATACCTGTCCGCCTTTCTCCCTTCGGGAAGCGT
GGCGCTTTCTCATAGCTCACGCTGTAGGTATCTCAGTTCGGTGTAGGTCGTTCGCTCCAAGCTGGGCTGT
GTGCACGAACCCCCCGTTCAGCCCGACCGCTGCGCCTTATCCGGTAACTATC
