>Addgene plasmid #68433 | pU6_(Gluc)_INT(GenPurpClon) | addgene partial sequence | sequence record 124644 | M13-Rev 5'-CAGGAAACAGCTATGACC-3'
CAGGGTTTAAACAGTCGACTCTAGACTTAATTAAGAAAAAAAGCACCGACTCGGTGCCACTTTTTCAAGT
TGATAACGGACTAGCCTTATTTAAACTTGCTATGCTGCGAATACGATTGTCTTCAAAAAAGAAGACTTCT
CGTATTCGCAGCATAGCTCTTAAACATAGTGAGTCGTATCTAGATCGGTGTTTCGTCCTTTCCACAAGAT
ATATAAAGCCAAGAAATCGAAATACTTTCAAGTTACGGTAAGCATATGATAGTCCATTTTAAAACATAAT
TTTAAAACTGCAAACTACCCAAGAAATTATTACTTTCTACGTCACGTATTTTGTACTAATATCTTTGTGT
TTACAGTCAAATTAATTCCAATTATCTCTCTAACAGCCTTGTATCGTATATGCAAATATGAAGGAATCAT
GGGAAACACTGGCCGTCGTTTTACAACGTCGTGACTGGGAAAACCCTGGCGTTACCCAACTTAATCGCCT
TGCAGCACATCCCCCTTTCGCCAGCTGGCGTAATAGCGAAGAGGCCCGCACCGATCGCCCTTCCCAACAG
TTGCGCAGCCTGAATGGCGAATGGCGCCTGATGCGGTATTTTCTCCTTACGCATCTGTGCGGTATTTCAC
ACCGCATATGGTGCACTCTCAGTACAATCTGCTCTGATGCCGCATAGTTAAGCCAGCCCCGACACCCGCC
AACACCCGCTGACGCGCCCTGACGGGCTTGTCTGCTCCCGGCATCCGCTTACAGACAAGCTGTGACCGTC
TCCGGGAGCTGCATGTGTCAGAGGTTTTCACCGTCATCACCGAAACGCGCGAGACGAAAGGGCCTCGTGA
TACGCCTATTTTTATAGGTTAATGTCATGATAATAATGGTTTCTTAGACGTCAGGTGGCACTTTTCGGGG
AAATGTGCGCGGAACCCCTATTTGTTTAT
